>Addgene plasmid #187539 | pCAe-4 | addgene full sequence | sequence record 368755 | Addgene NGS Result
GCCTACATACCTCGCTCTGCTAATCCTGTTACCAGTGGCTGCTGCCAGTGGCGATAAGTCGTGTCTTACC
GGGTTGGACTCAAGACGATAGTTACCGGATAAGGCGCAGCGGTCGGGCTGAACGGGGGGTTCGTGCACAC
AGCCCAGCTTGGAGCGAACGACCTACACCGAACTGAGATACCTACAGCGTGAGCTATGAGAAAGCGCCAC
GCTTCCCGAAGGGAGAAAGGCGGACAGGTATCCGGTAAGCGGCAGGGTCGGAACAGGAGAGCGCACGAGG
GAGCTTCCAGGGGGAAACGCCTGGTATCTTTATAGTCCTGTCGGGTTTCGCCACCTCTGACTTGAGCGTC
GATTTTTGTGATGCTCGTCAGGGGGGCGGAGCCTATGGAAAAACGCCAGCAACGCGGCCTTTTTACGGTT
CCTGGCCTTTTGCTGGCCTTTTGCTCACATGTTCTTTCCTGCGTTATCCCCTGATTCTGTGGGTGGAAGG
GCTCGGAGTTGTGGTAATCTATGTATCCTGGGGTGGTCTCAAGCGAACCTGAAGAGCGTGCTCACTAGTG
TCACAGCTTGTCTGTAAGCGGATGCCGGGAGCAGACAAGCCCGTCAGGGCGCGTCAGCGGGTGTTGGCGG
GTGTCGGGGCTGGCTTAACTATGCGGCATCAGAGCAGATTGTACTGAGAGTGCACCATATGCGGTGTGAA
ATACCGCACAGATGCGTAAGGAGAAAATACCGCATCAGGCGCCATTCGCCATTCAGGCTGCGCAACTGTT
GGGAAGGGCGATCGGTGCGGGCCTCTTCGCTATTACGCCAGCTGGCGAAAGGGGGATGTGCTGCAAGGCG
ATTAAGTTGGGTAACGCCAGGGTTTTCCCAGTCACGACGTTGTAAAACGACGGCCAGTGAATTCGAGCTC
GGTACCCGGGGATCCTCTAGAGTCGACCTGCAGGCATGCAAGCTTGGCGTAATCATGGTCATAGCTGTTT
CCTGTGTGAAATTGTTATCCGCTCACAATTCCACACAACATACGAGCCGGAAGCATAAAGTGTAAAGCCT
GGGGTGCCTAATGAGTGAGCTAACTCACATTAATTGCGTTGCGCTCACTGCCCGCTTTCCAGTCGGGAAA
CCTGTCGTGCCAGCTGCGGTGTCAAGCTCTTCACATTAAGCTGAGACCTCGGAGACGAGACGAGACAGCC
TGAGAATGGATGCGAGTAATGAGCTCGGCACAAAATCACCACTCGATACAGGCAGCCCATCAGTCCGGGA
CGGCGTCAGCGGGAGAGCCGTTGTAAGGCGGCAGACTTTGCTCATGTTACCGATGCTATTCGGAAGAACG
GCAACTAAGCTGCCGGGTTTGAAACACGGATGATCTCGCGGAGGGTAGCATGTTGATTGTAACGATGACA
GAGCGTTGCTGCCTGTGATCACCGCTCCTCTAGAGTCGACTTGCAGGCATGCAAGCTTAGCAAGCGAACC
GGAATTGCCAGCTGGGGCGCCCTCTGGTAAGGTTGGGAAGCCCTGCAAAGTAAACTGGATGGCTTTCTTG
CCGCCAAGGATCTGATGGCGCAGGGGATCAATATCTGATCAAGAGACAGGATGAGGATCGTTTCGCATGA
GGGAAGCGGTGATCGCCGAAGTATCGACTCAACTATCAGAGGTAGTTGGCGTCATCGAGCGCCATCTCGA
ACCGACGTTGCTGGCCGTACATTTGTACGGCTCCGCAGTGGATGGCGGCCTGAAGCCACACAGTGATATT
GATTTGCTGGTTACGGTGACCGTAAGGCTTGATGAAACAACGCGGCGAGCTTTGATCAACGACCTTTTGG
AAACTTCGGCTTCCCCTGGAGAGAGTGAGATTCTCCGCGCTGTAGAAGTCACCATTGTTGTGCACGACGA
CATCATTCCGTGGCGTTATCCAGCTAAGCGCGAACTGCAATTTGGAGAATGGCAGCGCAATGACATTCTT
GCTGGTATCTTCGAGCCAGCCACGATCGACATTGATCTGGCTATCTTGCTGACAAAAGCAAGAGAACATA
GCGTTGCCTTGGTAGGTCCAGCGGCGGAGGAACTCTTTGATCCGGTTCCTGAACAGGATCTATTTGAGGC
GCTAAATGAAACCTTAACGCTATGGAACTCGCCGCCCGACTGGGCTGGCGATGAGCGAAATGTAGTGCTT
ACGTTGTCCCGCATTTGGTACAGCGCAGTAACCGGCAAAATCGCGCCGAAGGATGTCGCTGCCGACTGGG
CAATGGAGCGCCTGCCGGCCCAGTATCAGCCCGTCATACTTGAAGCTAGACAGGCTTATCTTGGACAAGA
AGAAGATCGCTTGGCCTCGCGCGCAGATCAGTTGGAAGAATTTGTCCACTACGTGAAAGGCGAGATCACC
AAGGTAGTCGGCAAATAATAATCACCTAGAATGCATGACCAAAATCCCTTAACGTGAGTTTTCGTTCCAC
TGAGCGTCAGACCCCGTAGAAAAGATCAAAGGATCTTCTTGAGATCCTTTTTTTCTGCGCGTAATCTGCT
GCTTGCAAACAAAAAAACCACCGCTACCAGCGGTGGTTTGTTTGCCGGATCAAGAGCTACCAACTCTTTT
TCCGAAGGTAACTGGCTTCAGCAGAGCGCAGATACCAAATACTGTCCTTCTAGTGTAGCCGTAGTTAGGC
CACCACTTCAAGAACTCTGTAGCACC
Features (pLannotate 1.2.2; 11 found; start..end, strand, type, name):
    640..739     +  misc_feature   bom (fragment): basis of mobility region from pBR322
    745..902     -  CDS            lacZα (fragment): LacZα fragment of β-galactosidase; lacZ fragment
    899..955     +  misc_feature   MCS: pUC18/19 multiple cloning site
    992..1008    -  protein_bind   lac operator: The lac repressor binds to the lac operator to inhibit transcription in E. coli. This inhibition can be relieved by adding lactose or isopropyl-β-D-thiogalactopyranoside (IPTG). lac repressor encoded by lacI
   1016..1046    -  promoter       lac promoter: promoter for the E. coli lac operon
   1061..1082    -  protein_bind   CAP binding site: CAP binding activates transcription in the presence of cAMP. E. coli catabolite activator protein
   1095..1137    -  CDS            lacI (fragment): lac repressor; lacI; The lac repressor binds to the lac operator to inhibit transcription in E. coli. This inhibition can be relieved by adding lactose or isopropyl-β-D-thiogalactopyranoside (IPTG).
   1426..1458    +  misc_feature   MCS (fragment): pUC18/19 multiple cloning site
   1459..1575    +  CDS            tnpA (fragment): TN5P_ECOLX - Also known as tnp. Experimental evidence at protein level: Swiss-Prot protein existence level 1. Mediates transposition of transposon Tn5 by a 'cut and paste' mechanism. First, the monomeric transposase binds the 19 bp inverted DNA repeats flanking the transposon. Then, dimerization of the DNA- bound transposase creates a synaptic DNA complex. After nicking of the first DNA strand, excision of the transposon proceeds through a series of intermediates. The transposase then mediates the insertion of the transposon at a new site by strand transfer. The activity of the wild- type tran
   1607..2395    +  CDS            aadA: S3AD_ECOLX - Experimental evidence at protein level: Swiss-Prot protein existence level 1. Mediates bacterial resistance to the antibiotics streptomycin and spectinomycin. From Escherichia coli.
   2489..391     +  rep_origin     ori (across the origin): high-copy-number ColE1/pMB1/pBR322/pUC origin of replication
