[The description below was written by a language model from this plasmid's Addgene catalogue record and pLannotate feature annotations shown in this document.]
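Description:
pCAe-4 is an empty receiver vector from the Universal Loop (uLoop) assembly system, catalogued as the position 4 "even-level" acceptor of a pCAMBIA-derived (pCA backbone) set. Loop assembly is a recursive Type IIS restriction-ligation scheme in which sets of four odd-level and four even-level receivers alternate. Four transcription units or parts assembled at one level are combined into a receiver of the next level, and the position number determines where that product sits in the following round. The record lists no insert, as expected for a backbone meant to accept assemblies.

The annotated sequence is only 2,686 nt. It shows a ColE1/pMB1-type origin spanning the numbering origin, a fragment of the pBR322 bom mobility region, and an aadA gene conferring spectinomycin/streptomycin resistance, which matches the catalogued spectinomycin selection in E. coli. The cloning region carries a lacZα fragment with its lac promoter, lac operator and CAP binding site, together with pUC-type multiple cloning site remnants. This is the usual dropout cassette that allows blue/white screening when an assembly replaces it. Short lacI and Tn5 transposase fragments appear to be carry-over from parental vectors rather than functional genes.

The feature table does not annotate the Type IIS recognition sites or overhangs that define position 4. It also shows no T-DNA borders or broad-host-range pVS1 replication functions, which might be expected from a pCAMBIA-derived plant binary vector. In addition, the catalogue lists the plasmid as low copy, whereas the annotation tool labels the origin generically as high copy. The record therefore does not establish whether the plasmid is suitable for Agrobacterium-mediated delivery.
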