Addgene plasmid #187539: pCAe-4
Purpose: (Empty Backbone) uLoop Even receiver from pAN set (pCAMBIA-derived), position 4
Depositing lab: Bernardo Pollak. Depositing organization: Millennium Institute for Integrative Biology (iBio). Publication: Universal loop assembly: open, efficient and cross-kingdom DNA fabrication. Pollak B, Matute T, Nunez I, Cerda A, Lopez C, Vargas V, Kan A, Bielinski V, von Dassow P, Dupont CL, Federici F. Synth Biol (Oxf). 2020;5(1):ysaa001. doi: 10.1093/synbio/ysaa001. Epub 2020 Feb 5. PubMed 32161816.
Backbone
  Vector backbone: pCA
  Vector type: Synthetic Biology
Growth in bacteria
  Bacterial resistance: Spectinomycin, 50 μg/mL
  Growth temperature: 37°C
  Growth strain: DH5alpha
  Copy number: Low Copy
Gene/Insert
  Gene/Insert name: None
How to cite: pCAe-4 was a gift from Bernardo Pollak (Addgene plasmid # 187539)
